>Addgene plasmid | RIPK4_pCSdest Sequencing Result | analyzer sequence | sequence record 95348
ACTATAGTTCTAGAGGCTCGAGAGGATCACCACTTTGTACAACAAAGCTGGGTCTAGTAACGGCCGCCAG
TGTGCTGGAATTCGCCCTTCAACCATTGATCGTTCCATCCCCACGAGGAACACAGGACAGGACAAGAGCC
CCACGTGGACCCCCGGTCTCCGCAGGCAGCCAGCTAGGTCTTGCTTCGCCGCAGGAGTGTGGCGGCGGGG
CCATGGCCGCCCTGGAACTTGAGGCTCTGCAGGTTGATGTGGGCCCCATGCCTGAGCAGAGTCTCCACCG
TCTGTGCGTGCCGGCCCTGGGCGGCCAGGTGCAGCGCGCTGAGCCCCTGCTCGTCGAACAGGTCAATGAC
ATCGGCGCTGACCAACTCCTCCACCACCTCCGAGTGCCCGTGGGCGGCAGCCAGGTGCAGCGCCGTCTGG
TTCAGGGGTCCCCGGGCCAGCACATCGGCCTTCTCCTCGACAAGCAGCTTGACAGTGGCCAGGTGTCCGT
TGCGGGCAGCCAGGTGCAGAGCGGTGTAGCCGTCTGAGGTCACGGCCTCCTTGCCAGCGCCCCGATGCAG
GAGCAGCCTGGCAGTGCTCGTGTGCCCCGTCTCCGCGGCCACGTGCAGGGGTGTCTGTGCCAGCAGGCTG
CAGACGTTGACGTCGGAGCACAGGTCGATGAGGATGCGGGCCACGCGGTAGTGCCCGCGCTG
